Addgene plasmid #10877: p0857 pBR322 SV40
Depositing lab: Peter Howley. Depositing organization: Harvard Medical School.
Backbone
  Vector backbone: pBR322
  Backbone size w/o insert (bp): 4360
  Vector type: Bacterial Expression
Growth in bacteria
  Bacterial resistance: Ampicillin, 100 μg/mL
  Growth temperature: 37°C
  Growth strain: DH5alpha
  Copy number: High Copy
Gene/Insert
  Gene/Insert name: SV40 (alt name: simian virus 40)
  Species: Simian virus
  Insert size (bp): 5200
  GenBank ID: J02400
  Cloning method: Restriction Enzyme; 5′ cloning site BamHI (not destroyed); 3′ cloning site BamHI (not destroyed)
  Sequencing primers: 5′ CTT GGA GCC ACT ATC GAC
Terms and licenses: Academic/Nonprofit Terms; Industry Terms: Not Available to Industry
Depositor comments: See author's map.
How to cite: p0857 pBR322 SV40 was a gift from Peter Howley (Addgene plasmid # 10877 ; http://n2t.net/addgene:10877 ; RRID:Addgene_10877)
