[The description below was written by a language model from this plasmid's Addgene catalogue record.]
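Description:
p0857 pBR322 SV40 is a bacterial cloning plasmid that carries simian virus 40 DNA in the classic pBR322 backbone. The backbone is recorded as about 4.4 kb and the insert as about 5.2 kb. That insert size matches a full-length SV40 genome, although the record does not explicitly say the complete genome is present. The viral DNA was inserted by restriction cloning at BamHI, and the site is retained on both sides, so the insert can be released intact by BamHI digestion. The plasmid is propagated in E. coli under ampicillin selection. In pBR322 the BamHI site lies within the tetracycline resistance gene, so an insertion there would normally disrupt that marker, which fits with ampicillin being the only resistance listed. The catalogue lists the plasmid as high copy. It also classes the vector as "bacterial expression", but nothing in the record points to a bacterial promoter driving the insert, so the plasmid is better understood as a means of maintaining and amplifying viral DNA.

No feature table is provided, so the orientation of the insert and the exact viral elements present are not documented here; the depositor refers users to their own map. A full SV40 genome would generally include the viral origin of replication with the early and late promoters, the early region encoding the large and small T antigens, and the late region encoding the capsid proteins. Clones of this type are typically used as a renewable source of SV40 DNA for excising the viral genome, subcloning viral regulatory or coding segments, or transfecting mammalian cells. The record does not state a specific intended application.
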