>Addgene plasmid #10877 | p0857 pBR322 SV40 | addgene partial sequence | sequence record 17858 | pBRrevBam 5'-GGTGATGTCGGCGATATAGG-3'
GGCGCCGGTGATGCCGGCCACGATGCGTCCGGCGTAGAGGATCCCCAGGAAGCTCCTCTGTGTCCTCATA
AACCCTAACCTCCTCTACTTGAGAGAACATTCCAATCATAGGCTGCCCATCCACCCTCTGTGTCCTCCTG
TTAATTAGGTCACTTAACAAAAAGGAAATTGGGTAGGGGTTTTTCACAGACCGCTTTCTAAGGGTAATTT
TAAAATATCTGGGAAGTCCCTTCCACTGCTGTGTTCCAGAAGTGTTGGTAAACAGCCCACAAATGTCAAC
AGCAGAAACATACAAGCTGTCAGCTTTGCACAAGGGCCCAACACCCTGCTCATCAAGAAGCACTGTGGTT
GCTGTGTTAGTAATGTGCAAAACAGGAGGCACATTTTCCCCACCTGTGTAGGTTCCAAAATATCTAGTGT
TTTCATTTTTACTTGGATCAGGAACCCAGCACTCCACTGGATAAGCATTATCCTTATCCAAAACAGCCTT
GTGGTCAGTGTTCATCTGCTGACTGTCAACTGTAGCATTTTTTGGGGTTACAGTTTGAGCAGGATATTTG
GTCCTGTAGTTTGCTAACACACCCTGCAGCTCCAAAGGTTCCCCACCAACAGCAAAAAAATGAAAATTTG
ACCCTTGAATGGGTTTTCCAGCACCATTTTCATGAGTTTTTTGTGTC
